Addgene plasmid #225312: pXD80EN4-Elen0511-(–)-Eldh1-noAccs(ElA2)
Purpose: Expresses Eggerthella lenta A2 (–)-Eldh1 without accessory genes (inactive) in Gordonibacter urolithinfaciens DSM 27213
Depositing lab: Emily Balskus. Depositing organization: Harvard University. Publication: Enantiocomplementary Gut Bacterial Enzymes Metabolize Dietary Polyphenols. Dong X, Bae M, Le C, Aguilar Ramos MA, Balskus EP. J Am Chem Soc. 2025 Mar 5;147(9):7231-7244. doi: 10.1021/jacs.4c09892. Epub 2025 Feb 24. PubMed 39993729.
Backbone
  Vector backbone: pXD68Kan2
  Vector type: Bacterial Expression
Growth in bacteria
  Bacterial resistance: Kanamycin, 50 μg/mL
  Growth temperature: 37°C
  Growth strain: DH5alpha
  Copy number: Low Copy
Gene/Insert
  Gene/Insert name: (–)-Eldh1 (alt names: (–)-dihydroxyenterolactone dehydroxylase 1; Elen_0511)
  Entrez Gene: Elen_0511 (a.k.a. Elen_0511)
Terms and licenses: Academic/Nonprofit Terms; Industry Terms: Not Available to Industry
How to cite: pXD80EN4-Elen0511-(–)-Eldh1-noAccs(ElA2) was a gift from Emily Balskus (Addgene plasmid # 225312 ; http://n2t.net/addgene:225312 ; RRID:Addgene_225312)
