[The description below was written by a language model from this plasmid's Addgene catalogue record and pLannotate feature annotations shown in this document.]
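Description:
pXD80EN4-Elen0511-(–)-Eldh1-noAccs(ElA2) is a 13.6 kb, low-copy bacterial expression plasmid built on the pXD68Kan2 backbone. It is designed to express an Eggerthella lenta gene in the gut Actinobacterium Gordonibacter urolithinfaciens DSM 27213. Its maintenance functions come from the broad-host-range plasmid RSF1010. The annotation shows oriV together with RepA, a RepC fragment, the MobA/RepB relaxase-primase and an R1162-type antisense RNA, a replication system that works independently of many host-specific factors. Mobilisation elements are also present, namely mobA, mobC and the RSF1010 oriT, plus an IncP-type oriT with a traJ fragment. The plasmid should therefore be transferable by conjugation from an E. coli donor, although the record does not say how it is delivered. It is propagated in E. coli DH5alpha, with selection by the aphA-3 kanamycin resistance gene. Short gentamicin-resistance and integron Pc promoter fragments next to this marker look like remnants of earlier backbone versions.

The insert is (–)-Eldh1 (Elen_0511) from E. lenta strain A2, annotated as (–)-dihydroxyenterolactone dehydroxylase 1. The accessory genes that normally accompany it have been left out, and the record states that the resulting enzyme is inactive. That points to use as a comparison or control construct for testing whether the accessory genes are needed for dehydroxylase activity, in work on gut bacterial metabolism of dietary polyphenols. The automated annotation leaves the region of roughly 2.4 to 7.2 kb without named features, and this is presumably where the insert sits. Downstream lie T7Te and rrnB T2 terminators, and a BioBrick prefix lies upstream. Neither the catalogue fields nor the feature table identifies the promoter or any regulatory system driving expression, and only a small lacI fragment is detected.
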