Features (pLannotate 1.2.2; 19 found; start..end, strand, type, name):
     19..813     -  CDS            KanR: aminoglycoside phosphotransferase; aphA-3; confers resistance to kanamycin
    820..876     -  CDS            GmR (fragment): gentamycin acetyltransferase; aacC1; confers resistance to gentamycin
   1052..1075    -  promoter       Pc promoter (fragment): intI1 (promoter lies within the coding sequence); class 1 integron promoter
   1055..1198    -  CDS            YPR2_ECOLX (fragment): Protein predicted: Swiss-Prot protein existence level 4. From Escherichia coli.
   1475..1494    +  misc_feature   BioBrick prefix: BioBrick prefix for parts that start with "ATG"
   2235..2402    -  CDS            YIBL_AZOVI (fragment): Protein inferred from homology: Swiss-Prot protein existence level 3. From Azotobacter vinelandii.
   7202..7229    +  terminator     T7Te terminator: phage T7 early transcription terminator
   7361..7388    +  terminator     rrnB T2 terminator: transcription terminator T2 from the E. coli rrnB gene
   7503..7543    +  CDS            lacI (fragment): lac repressor; lacI; The lac repressor binds to the lac operator to inhibit transcription in E. coli. This inhibition can be relieved by adding lactose or isopropyl-β-D-thiogalactopyranoside (IPTG).
   7820..8671    -  CDS            RSF1010 RepC (fragment): replication protein C of the broad-host-range plasmid RSF1010 (Scholz et al., 1989); repC
   8658..9497    -  CDS            RSF1010 RepA: replication protein A of the broad-host-range plasmid RSF1010 (Scholz et al., 1989); repA
   9489..9563    -  ncRNA          Plasmid R1162: Accession: RF00043 - R1162-like plasmid antisense RNA
  10011..12137   -  CDS            mobA: MOBA2_ECOLX - Also known as repB. Experimental evidence at protein level: Swiss-Prot protein existence level 1. Part of the relaxosome complex that is responsible for plasmid transfer during conjugation. Locally unwinds DNA and catalyzes the cleavage of one of the DNA strands at oriT. The cleaved strand is then transferred through the dedicated type IV secretion apparatus. MobA remains covalently linked at the 5' end of the strand, and once in the recipient cell, it probably catalyzes the rejoining of the two ends of the strand, re-forming the circular plasmid DNA. The primase activity of MobA
  12218..12305   -  oriT           RSF1010 oriT: origin of transfer of the broad-host-range plasmid RSF1010 (Scholz et al., 1989)
  12336..12617   +  CDS            mobC: MOBC_ECOLX - Protein predicted: Swiss-Prot protein existence level 4. This protein is essential to promote the specific transfer of the plasmid in the presence of conjugative plasmids. From Escherichia coli.
  12647..13041   +  rep_origin     RSF1010 oriV: replication origin of the broad-host-range plasmid RSF1010; requires the RSF1010 RepA/B/C proteins for replication (Scholz et al., 1989)
  13206..13247   -  terminator     bacterial terminator: putative bacterial transcription terminator
  13285..13310   -  CDS            traJ (fragment): oriT-recognizing protein; traJ
  13343..13452   -  oriT           oriT: incP origin of transfer
>Addgene plasmid #225312 | pXD80EN4-Elen0511-(–)-Eldh1-noAccs(ElA2) | addgene full sequence | sequence record 464765 | Addgene NGS Result
GGCGGGCTGGCCGGCCTTCTAAAACAATTCATCCAGTAAAATATAATATTTTATTTTCTCCCAATCAGGC
TTGATCCCCAGTAAGTCAAAAAATAGCTCGACATACTGTTCTTCCCCGATATCCTCCCTGATCGACCGGA
CGCAGAAGGCAATGTCATACCACTTGTCCGCCCTGCCGCTTCTCCCAAGATCAATAAAGCCACTTACTTT
GCCATCTTTCACAAAGATGTTGCTGTCTCCCAGGTCGCCGTGGGAAAAGACAAGTTCCTCTTCGGGCTTT
TCCGTCTTTAAAAAATCATACAGCTCGCGCGGATCTTTAAATGGAGTGTCTTCTTCCCAGTTTTCGCAAT
CCACATCGGCCAGATCGTTATTCAGTAAGTAATCCAATTCGGCTAAGCGGCTGTCTAAGCTATTCGTATA
GGGACAATCCGATATGTCGATGGAGTGAAAGAGCCTGATGCACTCCGCATACAGCTCGATAATCTTTTCA
GGGCTTTGTTCATCTTCATACTCTTCCGAGCAAAGGACGCCATCGGCCTCACTCATGAGCAGATTGCTCC
AGCCATCATGCCGTTCAAAGTGCAGGACCTTTGGAACAGGCAGCTTTCCTTCCAGCCATAGCATCATGTC
CTTTTCCCGTTCCACATCATAGGTGGTCCCTTTATACCGGCTGTCCGTCATTTTTAAATATAGGTTTTCA
TTTTCTCCCACCAGCTTATATACCTTAGCAGGAGACATTCCTTCCGTATCTTTTACGCAGCGGTATTTTT
CGATCAGTTTTTTCAATTCCGGTGATATTCTCATTTTAGCCATGATGTTTAACTTTGTTTTAGGGCGACT
GCCCTGCTGCGTAACATCGTTGCTGCTCCATAACATCAAACATCGACCCACGGCGTAACGCGCTTGCTGC
TTGGATGCCCGAGGCATAGACTGTACCCCAAAAAAACAGTCATAACAAGCCATGAAAACCGCCACTGCGC
CGTTACCACCGCTGCGTTCGGTCAAGGTTCTGGACCAGTTGCGTGAGCGCATACGCTACTTGCATTACAG
CTTACGAACCGAACAGGCTTATGTCCACTGGGTTCGTGCCTTCATCCGTTTCCACGGTGTGCGTCACCCG
GCAACCTTGGGCAGCAGCGAAGTCGAGGCATTTCTGTCCTGGCTGGCGAACGAGCGCAAGGTTTCGGTCT
CCACGCATTCGAAACCGGTATCCCGCCGCCGCCGCCGGATACCGGTTTCGAATTGAGATTGCCACCTGAC
GTCTAAGAAACCATTATTATCATGACATTAACCTATAAAAATAGGCGTATCACGAGGCCCTTTCGTCTTC
AAGGCGAAAAAACCCCGCCGAAGCGGGGTTTTTTGCGAAATATAATGACCCTCTTGATAACCCAAGAGGG
CATTTTTTAGGAACGGTTATTTGATTATTAATCCGGCGGCAACTGAAACGATTCGGATCCTGTATTACTA
TTCTGAATTCGCGGCCGCTTCTAGATTCAGGCTTTTTCGTCTCGGCGGTGGCGCATGATGATTTCGCGTG
ATTCATCAAGTGCTTCAATGAGCGGCTTGAGGCGTTCTTCGTTTTCCTGCTTGTAGATGCAGTAGATGAT
GAAATGCGCATCCTCGTCCGAAATGGGGATGCTTACGGTTTGGTTTACATCTTCGAGAAATTTGAGTTGC
CGAAGATTCTTCTGCAAGATGAGCACGCCGCCGTCAGGAGAGGTAGTCGCATAGCTTGTCACGGCACGCC
CTAGTTTGGGACGTTTTTTTGGCTCGAATCCGTGTTCGTGGCATATCTGCTCGATCCGTCTCCATCCCGA
AACGGAGTATTCATCGATGAACTGGATAAACGTCTCGTCAGCTAGTTCGTCTATGCTGATTTCCGAGCGA
TCAGCAAGTGGATGGTCGCGATCAACGACGGCAACAAATGGCGTTTGAACAAGCGGGCGGAAAACCAGCC
CTCGCTCTTCGAGCGCATGAGCCTCGTCGTACGCGAACACCATATCCACCTCGTCTCGATCCAACTGATC
GAACAGAGGTCGATCCTGATGGTGCTCAAACAGAATGGGTACATGGTGCTGGTCATTGAGCAGCACGGTG
GACAGCGAGATGATGCTCGACACCGTGTTGTCGTAGAGTATCCCGTCTACCCGGATGGGCCGTTCTTTCA
CGACCGTGGCTATGGCTGCTTGGGCCCTGTCGTATGCATCGACCATCTCCATCGCGCATCCGAACAGAAT
ACGTCCTGCTTCGCTCAGTTGCACGGTTCTTCGGTCGCGGATGAATAACTCGGCGTCGAACTCGCGTTCC
AACGCAACGATATGCTTGCTCAGCGCAGGCTGGGTCATATGCAGCTTCTCAGCTGCTTCGGTGTAGTTGA
GGCAGCGCGCCAAAACGATGAACTCGCGATAGAAGTCGATGTTCATAGGATCCCCTTCCGCCCGTTAGAG
CGTTCCCCGCTTCATGGTATCACGTCGACGGCGTCCGCGCGTTTCCGGATTGTCTGTGGTAGAAAACGGA
ATAACGATATGCACCTTCATCTCGGTTGGCCTGCGACGTTCGTTTTCATTATTTCCATATGCTTTGGCTG
CTCGCCATACTCAGGTTTAAGGAAAGCCTTGAGAGAAGGAGGGTGTATGGGGAAGACGACCGTGACAAGG
CGCGCGTTCGCTCAGCTTGCCGCCGCGACAGGCGCAATAGCCGCTATGGGTGTTGGAACTCGTCCTGCGG
TGGCGCTTACCGATGGCAATTCGGGGACGGCGGGCGAGCGGGGGATCAAGAAGATACGCTCGTGCTGCCG
CGGCTGCGGAAAGGTCGAATGCGGTGTGTGGGTGTACATCCAAGATGGCAAAGTGGTTCGAACCGAAGGT
GACGAAACCTGCTTCAACACTATGGGCAATCATTGCAGCAAGGGGCAAGCGTCCATTCAGGCTGCATATC
ATCCTGATCGTATCAAGTTCCCAATGAAGCGCACGAACCCGAAGGGCAGCGAAGATCCAGGTTGGGTGAG
GATCAGCTGGGACGAGGCCTACCGGACCATTGCGGACAATATTATGCAGTTGCGTGAGAAGTACGGTCCT
GAAAGCTTGTTCACGTGGTGCGGTACGGGCCGACAGTGGTGCATGCAGTCCGATGCTGGCATGGCGCTTG
AGCTGTTCGGTACGCCGAACATCATCGCGGCGTACCAAGTGTGCAAGGGTCCGCGCCATTTTTCGTCGCG
TCTCGACAACGTTCAGGCGTGGTCTTGGAGTGAGGTGATAAACCATTCGACGAAATACGTCCAATGGGCT
ACCGATCCCTCCGTTTCGAATTACGACGATTCGTCTCGTTTGGTAATTGATGTGGCGCGCGAAGCTGAGG
CTTTTATCGTGGTTGACCCTCGCCTGTCGAATCTTGGCCGCACTGCGAAGTATTGGTTAAACTTGCGACC
TGGCACCGATAATGCCATGGCGCTAGGATGGTGCCATATCATATTGAAGCACGATCTGGTGGATTGGCAG
TTCGTGAAACGCTGGTCCAATGCCTCGTTCATCGTCGTGCCCGATATGGACCCTTCGGGCTACACCGAGG
CGGTTCAAAACACGAAAAGCCCCTACGAATATCGTACGCGTTTGCTGACCGAAGCCGACATAGATCCTTC
TATGGTTGACTGGGAGATTGAAGGCGAGGGGAATCCAAAACGTTATCTTGTGTACGATCAGATCAATCGG
CGCTGGACATATTGGCAAGCCGATCCCGAAGACGCGCATTGGGAAGGCGAGACCTGGACAAAACAAACCT
CTGGATTCACGCAAGACGTTTCGCGTCTTCGCGACGACGAATCGAAGGTGGCTGGCTGGATCGCGGATCT
GTCGGAATTCGATCCGCGTATCGATCCGGCGCTCACCGGGGAATTCGAAGTAAGGCTTAAGGACGGAAGT
ACGCATATCGGCCGTCCTGCATGGGATTTGTGGGCTGAGTACCTGCAACAATTCACTCCCGAACGAGTGT
CGGAGATCACGGGCGTGGATGCCCAGCTTATCGAAGACGCCGTGGTTGAATGGGCAACGCGCGATGACCC
GCGCATACCCAACGGCGGTATAAATTACGGTCTGGGCGTGGAGCATGCGGGCAACTCAACGCAGAATTGC
AGGGCCATTATGGCGGCTTGCGCAATGGTAGGCGCCATCGACACGCCGGGCGGCCAGCGCGGTGCGACGA
ACGGATGGACCGAACAGTCGGGTCCGTGCGCCATGCTTCCGTCGATGGCGGCATTCGCGTTCATGCCCAC
GCCCGACTTGTCGCTCAAGATGGCCGGAAATGAGAAGATGCCGCTTCTATACTGGTACGGTGTGTGGTGC
GATGCCAATGCCGCCATGGAATGCGCGCACAAGGAGCCGGATGCGCCCTATGAGATTCATGGTGGCATGA
TCGGCTCGGGCGACCATATGAACATGGGCAACGCAACGTACAATTGGGAAGCGCTCAACATGCTCGACTT
TCTGTTCGAGGCGAATCTGTGGCATTCCCCTACTTCAGGTGCGGCCGACATCCTCCTTCCGGTCTGCCAT
TGGACCGAGATCAACGCGTATCGCATTGCCCAAGGGGCATCCGGTGGGTTTGGCCTATGCGTGAAAGCTG
TTGATCCTCCTGGCGAATGCAAAAGCGATCCGTTGTACTTCATGGAGCTGTCGAAGTATTTCGGCGTCCC
AGCGTTTGACGGCGACGATCCGTGGCTCGAGAACAAACCTGATGCCGATCTCGAAATCGAAAACCTCACG
ATTCAGTGCTGTGTCCAAGGATGCGCGCCATACAACAATTGGAACGAGTTGGAGGCTGCATTCCAAGAGC
ACGGTTGGTGGAACATGAAACGCGAGATCCCGGAAGACTGGGGCACGTACCGTCGATACGAGGTGGGGCA
GGCGTATCGGTTGGCTCCCCATCAGCAACCGGCTCAGCTGAACATCAATAAACCGGGGTTCCCCACACCT
ACGATGAAACATGAGTTTTGGTGCACTTCCATCGAATCGTTCTTCCCGGAGGGGGCGGATGGCCCTGAGC
TTGCACCCGGGTTCACTTCCGAAGCGCTGCCTTATTATGCAGAGCCCGCACACGGCCCTGTGGTCGATGC
GGAAACGTACAAGGAGTATCCCATTACCTGCATCACTGGACGACGCATACCGGTGTACTTCCACTCCGAG
CACCGACAGCTGCCCTGGTGTCGCGAGCTTTGGCCGGTGCCTCGCATGGAGATCAATCCCGATACGGCTG
CTGAACTTGGACTCGAACAAGGAGATTGGGCCTGGATCGAGAGCCCTTGGGGCAAGGTGCGACAGACGGT
CGATCTCTATTACGGCATTAAGCCGAACATGATCAACGCCGAGCATCAATGGTGGTATCCGGAGTTGGCT
CAAGCGGACAAAGGATATGAGTTGTCATGCATCAATTGCATTACCGATCGGAAGACTCAGGATAAATACA
ATGGATCGTCGAATGTGCGCACCTATCCAGTGAAGGTGTACAAAGCCACGCCTGAGAATTCCCCCTTTGG
GAATCCTATCCCTTGCGGAAACGATGGGACTGAGATCATTCATGACTCTTCTGATCCTCGCCTCAAGCTA
TGGGAAATCGGCGCTGCTGGCATCCATCCGGATCACTTCGAGTAGGAGAGGGGGAATTATGACGCAGTAC
GCTATCGTCACCGATCTCGATCGTTGCGTAGGTTGTCTTGCCTGTTCGGTTGCCTGCAAGGTAGTCAACG
GCGTTCCGACGGGCTCGTTTTGGAACAAGACATTGCGCATTGGCCCGAATCCTCGAGAAGGCGGCAGTGG
GCAATGGCCCGATGTGGAGCTGTATTTTCTCAATGTGCAGTGCCAGCACTGCGAGAACCCCGAATGCGTG
AAGGTGTGCCCGACGGGCGCCTCGCACAAGACCGAGGACGGCACCGTGCAGATCGACAAGTCGAAGTGCA
TCGGCTGCCAGTTCTGCGCGATGTCGTGCCCGTACGGGGTGCGCTACCTCAACGAGGAGGAGCGCGTCGT
GGAGAAGTGCACCTTGTGCGAGCAGAAGATCGCTCAGGGCGAACTTCCTCAGTGCGTGAGTCAATGCTGC
GGTATGGCACGCTGGTTCGGCGATGCGGACGAAGGTATCGAAGGTTTCGTCGGGCCTCGCGGCGAGATAC
TGGGCGAGTATATATCGCCATTCTCGGATGATCAGGTGTATAGCCTGCCGGATGTGGGCAATAAGCCGTC
GCTCAGGTACATCTTGCGCGATATGAAATGGCAAGGAGGCGGTGAATGATGGAACTGCAATGGCCTTTGA
TTTTGTTCACCACGCTGGTTGCGTGGAGCGCGGGGCTGTTCGGGACGCAGGCGCTGATGGCGGTGTTCGG
CGTCGGGAAGAAGGCGCAGGTGCCGGCTTGGGTTTGCTCGGCCGTCTTGCTGGCGGCCGGCGGGATCGCG
GTGTTCTTCCATCTCGAGCACTGGGAGCGGATCTTCAACGGGTTCGGGCATTTGACGAGCGGGATCACGC
AGGAATTGATCGCGATCGTGGTCTTGGCCGTGGTGGCTATCGTCTACTTGGTGCTCATGCGCAAGTCCGA
CGACGGCGCCAGCGTGCCGAAGTGGCTGGCATGGGTCTCCGTCGCCTTGTCGGTCGTGCTCGTGGCCGTC
ATGGCGCACAGCTACACGATGGCCGCCCGCCCCGCCTGGGACTCGGCCCTCTGGATCCTCTACGTCCTCG
GCAACGCCTGCGTGTTGGGCCCCGCGACGTTCGCCCTCCTCTCCGCCTTGGCTGCAGGGGGACCCCGGGA
CCAGCCCGCCGAGCGCGCAGCCGACGCCGGGGCCCCCGCGGGTCTCGCGGCCCTCGCCGGCGCCGCCCTC
AACGCCCTCGCGGCCCTCGCCTTCGCCGCCTTCCTCCAGCTCTCCGCCGGCTCCTTCGCCGACGTCGGCC
TCTACTTCGACCCGACGCACCCCACGAAGGCCATGGCCGACGCCGCCGCGACGGTCGCCTCCCAGGCCCC
GCTGCTGTGGCTGGGCGCCGTGGCCGTGGGCGCGATCGTGCCCCTGGCCGCCGCCTTCCTAGGCAGGCGC
ACGGGGAACTGGAAGCTCTGGGTCCCGGTCGCGATAGCCGCCGCCCTGGTCGGCGCCGTCTGCATGCGCG
TCGTCTTCTACAACCTGGGGCTCAGCGTGTTCATGTTCTACTAGACTAGTCGACTCACACTGGCTCACCT
TCGGGTGGGCCTTTCTGCGTTTATATACTAGAGAGAGAATATAAAAAGCCAGATTATTAATCCGGCTTTT
TTATTATTTAATTCCTGTTATAAAAAAAGGATCAATTTTGAACTCTCTCCCAAAGTTGATCCCTTAACGA
TCCCTGCAGGAGAAGGCCATCCTGACGGATGGCCTTTTTGAAGCTTTCTAGAATCGGGGGCCCCCGGGGG
GATTCTAGAACAATGGAAGTCCTCGTCTCGCCCTCGAATTAGCCCGCTTAATGAGCGGGCTTTTTTTGAA
TTAATTCTCGCGAGCTGGCACGACAGGTTTCCCGACTGGAAAGCGGGCAGTGAGCGCAACGCAATTAATG
TAAGTTAGCGCGAATTGCAAGCTGGCCGACGCGCTGGGCTACGTCTTGCTGGCGTTCGGGAGCAGAAGAG
CATACATCTGGAAGCAAAGCCAGGAAAGCGGCCTATGGAGCTGTGCGGCAGCGCTCAGTAGGCAATTTTT
CAAAATATTGTTAAGCCTTTTCTGAGCATGGTATTTTTCATGGTATTACCAATTAGCAGGAAAATAAGCC
ATTGAATATAAAAGATAAAAATGTCTTGTTTACAATAGAGTGGGGGGGGTCAGCCTGCCGCCTTGGGCCG
GGTGATGTCGTACTTGCCCGCCGCGAACTCGGTTACCGTCCAGCCCAGCGCGACCAGCTCCGGCAACGCC
TCGCGCACCCGCTGGCGGCGCTTGCGCATGGTCGAACCACTGGCCTCTGACGGCCAGACATAGCCGCACA
AGGTATCTATGGAAGCCTTGCCGGTTTTGCCGGGGTCGATCCAGCCACACAGCCGCTGGTGCAGCAGGCG
GGCGGTTTCGCTGTCCAGCGCCCGCACCTCGTCCATGCTGATGCGCACATGCTGGCCGCCACCCATGACG
GCCTGCGCGATCAAGGGGTTCAGGGCCACGTACAGGCGCCCGTCCGCCTCGTCGCTGGCGTACTCCGACA
GCAGCCGAAACCCCTGCCGCTTGCGGCCATTCTGGGCGATGATGGATACCTTCCAAAGGCGCTCGATGCA
GTCCTGTATGTGCTTGAGCGCCCCACCACTATCGACCTCTGCCCCGATTTCCTTTGCCAGCGCCCGATAG
CTACCTTTGACCACCATGGCATCAGCGGTGACGGCCTCCCACTTGGGTTCCAGGAACAGCCGGAGCTGCC
GTCCGCCTTCGGTCTTGGGTTCCGGGCCAAGCACTAGGCCATTAGGCCCAGCCATGGCCACCAGCCCTTG
CAGGATGCGCAGATCATCAGCGCCCAGCGGCTCCGGGCCGCTGAACTCGATCCGCTTGCCGTCGCCGTAG
TCATACGTCACGTCCAGCTTGCTGCGCTTGCGCTCGCCCCGCTTGAGGGCACGGAACAGGCCGGGGGCCA
GACAGTGCGCCGGGTCGTGTCGGACGTGGCTGAGGCTGTGCTTGTTCTTAGGCTTCACCACGGGGCACCC
CCTTGCTCTTGCGCTGCCTCTCCAGCACGGCGGGCTTGAGCACCCCGCCGTCATGCCGCCTGAACCACCG
ATCAGCGAACGGTGCGCCATAGTTGGCCTTGCTCACACCGAAGCGGACGAAGAACCGGCGCTGGTCGTCG
TCCACACCCCATTCCTCGGCCTCGGCGCTGGTCATGCTCGACAGGTAGGACTGCCAGCGGATGTTATCGA
CCAGTACCGAGCTGCCCCGGCTGGCCTGCTGCTGGTCGCCTGCGCCCATCATGGCCGCGCCCTTGCTGGC
ATGGTGCAGGAACACGATAGAGCACCCGGTATCGGCGGCGATGGCCTCCATGCGACCGATGACCTGGGCC
ATGGGGCCGCTGGCGTTTTCTTCCTCGATGTGGAACCGGCGCAGCGTGTCCAGCACCATCAGGCGGCGGC
CCTCGGCGGCGCGCTTGAGGCCGTCGAACCACTCCGGGGCCATGATGTTGGGCAGGCTGCCGATCAGCGG
CTGGATCAGCAGGCCGTCAGCCACGGCTTGCCGTTCCTCGGCGCTGAGGTGCGCCCCAAGGGCGTGCAGG
CGGTGATGAATGGCGGTGGGCGGGTCTTCGGCGGGCAGGTAGATCACCGGGCCGGTGGGCAGTTCGCCCA
CCTCCAGCAGATCCGGCCCGCCTGCAATCTGTGCGGCCAGTTGCAGGGCCAGCATGGATTTACCGGCACC
ACCGGGCGACACCAGCGCCCCGACCGTACCGGCCACCATGTTGGGCAAAACGTAGTCCAGCGGTGGCGGC
GCTGCTGCGAACGCCTCCAGAATATTGATAGGCTTATGGGTAGCCATTGATTGCCTCCTTTGCAGGCAGT
TGGTGGTTAGGCGCTGGCGGGGTCACTACCCCCGCCCTGCGCCGCTCTGAGTTCTTCCAGGCACTCGCGC
AGCGCCTCGTATTCGTCGTCGGTCAGCCAGAACTTGCGCTGACGCATCCCTTTGGCCTTCATGCGCTCGG
CATATCGCGCTTGGCGTACAGCGTCAGGGCTGGCCAGCAGGTCGCCGGTCTGCTTGTCCTTTTGGTCTTT
CATATCAGTCACCGAGAAACTTGCCGGGGCCGAAAGGCTTGTCTTCGCGGAACAAGGACAAGGTGCAGCC
GTCAAGGTTAAGGCTGGCCATATCAGCGACTGAAAAGCGGCCAGCCTCGGCCTTGTTTGACGTATAACCA
AAGCCACCGGGCAACCAATAGCCCTTGTCACTTTTGATCAGGTAGACCGACCCTGAAGCGCTTTTTTCGT
ATTCCATAAAACCCCCTTCTGTGCGTGAGTACTCATAGTATAACAGGCGTGAGTACCAACGCAAGCACTA
CATGCTGAAATCTGGCCCGCCCCTGTCCATGCCTCGCTGGCGGGGTGCCGGTGCCCGTGCCAGCTCGGCC
CGCGCAAGCTGGACGCTGGGCAGACCCATGACCTTGCTGACGGTGCGCTCGATGTAATCCGCTTCGTGGC
CGGGCTTGCGCTCTGCCAGCGCTGGGCTGGCCTCGGCCATGGCCTTGCCGATTTCCTCGGCACTGCGGCC
CCGGCTGGCCAGCTTCTGCGCGGCGATAAAGTCGCACTTGCTGAGGTCATCACCGAAGCGCTTGACCAGC
CCGGCCATCTCGCTGCGGTACTCGTCCAGCGCCGTGCGCCGGTGGCGGCTAAGCTGCCGCTCGGACAGTT
CGAGGCTGGCCAGCCTGCGGGCCTTCTCCTGCTGCCGCTGGGCCTGCTCGATCTGCTGGCCAGCCTGCTG
CACCAGCGCCGGGCCAGCGGTGGCGGTCTTGCCCTTGGATTCACGCAGCAGCACCCACGGCTGATAACCG
GCGCGGGTGGTGTGCTTGTCCTTGCGGTTGGTGAAGCCCGCCAAGCGGCCATAGTGGCGGCTGTCGGCGC
TGGCCGGGTCGGCGTCGTACTCGCTGGCCAGCGTCCGGGCAATCTGCCCCCGAAGTTCACCGCCTGCGGC
GTCGGCCACCTTGACCCATGCCTGATAGTTCTTCGGGCTGGTTTCCACTACCAGGGCAGGCTCCCGGCCC
TCGGCTTTCATGTCATCCAGGTCAAACTCGCTGAGGTCGTCCACCAGCACCAGACCATGCCGCTCCTGCT
CGGCGGGCCTGATATACACGTCATTGCCCTGGGCATTCATCCGCTTGAGCCATGGCGTGTTCTGGAGCAC
TTCGGCGGCTGACCATTCCCGGTTCATCATCTGGCCGGTGGTGGCGTCCCTGACGCCGATATCGAAGCGC
TCACAGCCCATGGCCTTGAGCTGTCGGCCTATGGCCTGCAAAGTCCTGTCGTTCTTCATCGGGCCACCAA
GCGCAGCCAGATCGAGCCGTCCTCGGTTGTCAGTGGCGTCAGGTCGAGCAAGAGCAACGATGCGATCAGC
AGCACCACCGTAGGCATCATGGAAGCCAGCATCACGGTTAGCCATAGCTTCCAGTGCCACCCCCGCGACG
CGCTCCGGGCGCTCTGCGCGGCGCTGCTCACCTCGGCGGCTACCTCCCGCAACTCTTTGGCCAGCTCCAC
CCATGCCGCCCCTGTCTGGCGCTGGGCTTTCAGCCACTCCGCCGCCTGCGCCTCGCTGGCCTGCTGGGTC
TGGCTCATGACCTGCCGGGCTTCGTCGGCCAGTGTCGCCATGCTCTGGGCCAGCGGTTCGATCTGCTCCG
CTAACTCGTTGATGCCTCTGGATTTCTTCACTCTGTCGATTGCGTTCATGGTCTATTGCCTCCCGGTATT
CCTGTAAGTCGATGATCTGGGCGTTGGCGGTGTCGATGTTCAGGGCCACGTCTGCCCGGTCGGTGCGGAT
GCCCCGGCCTTCCATCTCCACCACGTTCGGCCCCAGGTGAACACCGGGCAGGCGCTCGATGCCCTGCGCC
TCAAGTGTTCTGTGGTCAATGCGGGCGTCGTGGCCTGCCCGCTCTAATGCCCGGTTGGCATGGTCGGCCC
ATGCCTCGCGGGTCTGCTCAAGCCATGCCTTGGGCTTGAGCGCTTCGGTCTTCTGTGCCCCGCCCTTCTC
CGGGGTCTTGCCGTTGTACCGCTTGAACCACTGAGCGGCGGGCCGCTCGATGCCGTCATTGATCCGCTCG
GAGATCATCAGGTGGCAGTGCGGGTTCTCGCCGCCACCGGCATGGATGGCCAGCGTATACGGCAGGCGCT
CGGCACCGGTCAGGTGCTGGGCGAACTCGGACGCCAGCGCCTTCTGCTGGTCGAGGGTCAGCTCGACCGG
CAGGGCAAATTCGACCTCCTTGAACAGCCGCCCATTGGCGCGTTCATACAGGTCGGCAGCATCCCAGTAG
TCGGCGGGCCGCTCGACGAACTCCGGCATGTGCCCGGATTCGGCGTGCAAGACTTCATCCATGTCGCGGG
CATACTTGCCTTCGCGCTGGATGAAGTCGGCCTTGGCCCTGGCCGATTGGCCGCCCGACCTGCTGCCGGT
TTTCGCCGTAAGGTGATAAATCGCCATGCTGCCTCGCTGTTGCTTTTGCTTTTCGGCTCCATGCAATGGC
CCTCGGAGAGCGCACCGCCCGAAGGGTGGCCGTTAGGCCAGTTTCTCGAAGAGAAACCGGTAAGTGCGCC
CTCCCCTACAAAGTAGGGTCGGGATTGCCGCCGCTGTGCCTCCATGATAGCCTACGAGACAGCACATTAA
CAATGGGGTGTCAAGATGGTTAAGGGGAGCAACAAGGCGGCGGATCGGCTGGCCAAGCTCGAAGAACAAC
GAGCGCGAATCAATGCCGAAATTCAGCGGGTGCGGGCAAGGGAACAGCAGCAAGAGCGCAAGAACGAAAC
AAGGCGCAAGGTGCTGGTGGGGGCCATGATTTTGGCCAAGGTGAACAGCAGCGAGTGGCCGGAGGATCGG
CTCATGGCGGCAATGGATGCGTACCTTGAACGCGACCACGACCGCGCCTTGTTCGGTCTGCCGCCACGCC
AGAAGGATGAGCCGGGCTGAATGATCGACCGAGACAGGCCCTGCGGGGCTGCACACGCGCCCCCACCCTT
CGGGTAGGGGGAAAGGCCGCTAAAGCGGCTAAAAGCGCTCCAGCGTATTTCTGCGGGGTTTGGTGTGGGG
TTTAGCGGGCTTTGCCCGCCTTTCCCCCTGCCGCGCAGCGGTGGGGCGGTGTGTAGCCTAGCGCAGCGAA
TAGACCAGCTATCCGGCCTCTGGCCGGGCATATTGGGCAAGGGCAGCAGCGCCCCACAAGGGCGCTGATA
ACCGCGCCTAGTGGATTATTCTTAGATAATCATGGATGGATTTTTCCAACACCCCGCCAGCCCCCGCCCC
TGCTGGGTTTGCAGGTTTGGGGGCGTGACAGTTATTGCAGGGGTTCGTGACAGTTATTGCAGGGGGGCGT
GACAGTTATTGCAGGGGTTCGTGACAGTTAGTACGGGAGTGACGGGCACTGGCTGGCAATGTCTAGCAAC
GGCAGGCATTTCGGCTGAGGGTAAAAGAACTTTCCGCTAAGCGATAGACTGTATGTAAACACAGTATTGC
AAGGACGCGGAACATGCCTCATGTGGCGGCCCTCGCGAGAATTAATTCAGATAAAAAAAATCCTTAGCTT
TCGCTAAGGATGATTTCTAGCGATGACCCTGCTGATTGGTTCGCTGACCGTAGACTGGTTGGCTTGGTTT
CATCAGCCATCCGCTTGCCCTCATCTGTTACGCCGGCGGTAGCCGGCCAGCCTCGCAGAGCAGGATTCCC
GTTGAGCACCGCCAGGTGCGAATAAGGGACAGTGAAGAAGGAACACCCGCTCGCGGGTGGGCCTACTTCA
CCTATCCTGCCCGGCTGACGCCGTTGGATACACCAAGGAAAGTCTACACGAACCCTTTGGCAAAATCCTG
TATATCGTGCGACATCGCGCGCGCGCGCGCGGATGCTAGCGGCGCGCCAAAAAAAAGCCCGCTCATTA
